>Addgene plasmid #220114 | pKM596-AePHOT-LOV2 | addgene full sequence | sequence record 448720 | Addgene NGS Result
ACCATCGGCGCTACGGCGTTTCACTTCTGAGTTCGGCATGGGGTCAGGTGGGACCACCGCGCTACTGCCG
CCAGGCAAATTCTGTTTTATCAGACCGCTTCTGCGTTCTGATTTAATCTGTATCAGGCTGAAAATCTTAT
CTCATCCGCCAAAACAGCCAAGCTGCCATTCGCCATTCAGGCTGCGCAACTGTTGGGAAGGGCGATCGGT
GCGGGCCTCTTCGCTATTACGCCAGCTGGCGAAAGGGGGATGTGCTGCAAGGCGATTAAGTTGGGTAACG
CCAGGGTTTTCCCAGTCACGACGTTGTAAAACGACGGCCAGTGCCAAGCTATCACCACTTTGTACAAGAA
AGCTGGGTCAATGTGCTCACTGCCATCAAGTTGAACTCCGATGAAGTACTGCAACTCTCCCTTGTTGTCC
TTCATAGCCTCAAGATGAAAAAGGTTCCAGAATGGCTTCCCTGTTTTGGTGTAATTTAAAAGTTGCACCG
TGATGTTTTGTTGAGATCTAATTGCATCACTAATCTTCCGAACCACACCCATATCTGTGTCAGGACCTTG
CAGAAACCTACAATTCCGTCCAATGATTTCCTCACGCGTGTACTCCGTCAACTCTAGAAAATGATCTGAT
GCAAAGATAATGGGATTGTCAGGCAGACGTGGATCTGTAATAACAAAATTCTTCTCAATTCGCTCTAGAG
TAGTTGCTAAGTCCATGCCTCGACGAATCTCCGTAGCCCGCTCTGAATTATCCAAACTTTCGAAGCCTGC
TTTTTTGTACAAACTTGTGATCGAATTAGTCTGCGCGTCTTTCAGGGCTTCATCGACAGTCTGACGACCG
CTGGCGGCGTTGATCACCGCAGTACGCACGGCATACCAGAAAGCGGACATCTGCGGGATGTTCGGCATGA
TTTCACCTTTCTGGGCGTTTTCCATGGTGGCGGCAATACGTGGATCTTTCGCCAACTCTTCCTCGTAAGA
CTTCAGCGCTACGGCACCCAGCGGTTTGTCTTTATTAACCGCTTCCAGACCTTCATCAGTCAGCAGATAG
TTTTCGAGGAACTCTTTTGCCAGCTCTTTGTTCGGACTGGCGGCGTTAATACCTGCGCTCAGCACGCCAA
CGAACGGTTTGGATGGTTGACCCTTGAAGGTCGGCAGTACCGTTACACCATAATTCACTTTGCTGGTGTC
GATGTTGGACCATGCCCACGGGCCGTTGATGGTCATCGCTGTTTCGCCTTTATTAAAGGCAGCTTCTGCG
ATGGAGTAATCGGTGTCTGCATTCATGTGTTTGTTTTTAATCAGGTCAACCAGGAAGGTCAGACCCGCTT
TCGCGCCAGCGTTATCCACGCCCACGTCTTTAATGTCGTACTTGCCGTTTTCATACTTGAACGCATAACC
CCCGTCAGCAGCAATCAGCGGCCAGGTGAAGTACGGTTCTTGCAGGTTGAACATCAGCGCGCTCTTACCT
TTCGCTTTCAGTTCTTTATCCAGCGCCGGGATCTCTTCCCAGGTTTTTGGCGGGTTCGGCAGCAGATCTT
TGTTATAAATCAGCGATAACGCTTCAACAGCGATCGGGTAAGCAATCAGCTTGCCGTTGTAACGTACGGC
ATCCCAGGTAAACGGATACAGCTTGTCCTGGAACGCTTTGTCCGGGGTGATTTCAGCCAACAGGCCAGAT
TGAGCGTAGCCACCAAAGCGGTCGTGTGCCCAGAAGATAATGTCAGGGCCATCGCCAGTTGCCGCAACCT
GTGGGAATTTCTCTTCCAGTTTATCCGGATGCTCAACGGTGACTTTAATTCCGGTATCTTTCTCGAATTT
CTTACCGACTTCAGCGAGACCGTTATAGCCTTTATCGCCGTTAATCCAGATTACCAGTTTACCTTCTTCA
GTTTTCATAATCTATGGTCCTTGTTGGTGAAGTGCTCGTGAAAACACCTAAACGGACTGGCTGTTTCCTG
TGTGAAATTGTTATCCGCTCACAATTCCACACATTATACGAGCCGATGATTAATTGTCAACAGCTCATTT
CAGAATATTTGCCAGAACCGTTATGATGTCGGCGCAAAAAACATTATCCAGAACGGGAGTGCGCCTTGAG
CGACACGAATTATGCAGTGATTTACGACCTGCACAGCCATACCACAGCTTCCGATGGCTGCCTGACGCCA
GAAGCATTGGTGCACCGTGCAGTCGATGATAAGCTGTCAAACATGAGAATTGTGCCTAATGAGTGAGCTA
ACTTACATTAATTGCGTTGCGCTCACTGCCCGCTTTCCAGTCGGGAAACCTGTCGTGCCAGCTGCATTAA
TGAATCGGCCAACGCGCGGGGAGAGGCGGTTTGCGTATTGGGCGCCAGGGTGGTTTTTCTTTTCACCAGT
GAGACGGGCAACAGCTGATTGCCCTTCACCGCCTGGCCCTGAGAGAGTTGCAGCAAGCGGTCCACGCTGG
TTTGCCCCAGCAGGCGAAAATCCTGTTTGATGGTGGTTAACGGCGGGATATAACATGAGCTGTCTTCGGT
ATCGTCGTATCCCACTACCGAGATATCCGCACCAACGCGCAGCCCGGACTCGGTAATGGCGCGCATTGCG
CCCAGCGCCATCTGATCGTTGGCAACCAGCATCGCAGTGGGAACGATGCCCTCATTCAGCATTTGCATGG
TTTGTTGAAAACCGGACATGGCACTCCAGTCGCCTTCCCGTTCCGCTATCGGCTGAATTTGATTGCGAGT
GAGATATTTATGCCAGCCAGCCAGACGCAGACGCGCCGAGACAGAACTTAATGGGCCCGCTAACAGCGCG
ATTTGCTGGTGACCCAATGCGACCAGATGCTCCACGCCCAGTCGCGTACCGTCTTCATGGGAGAAAATAA
TACTGTTGATGGGTGTCTGGTCAGAGACATCAAGAAATAACGCCGGAACATTAGTGCAGGCAGCTTCCAC
AGCAATGGCATCCTGGTCATCCAGCGGATAGTTAATGATCAGCCCACTGACGCGTTGCGCGAGAAGATTG
TGCACCGCCGCTTTACAGGCTTCGACGCCGCTTCGTTCTACCATCGACACCACCACGCTGGCACCCAGTT
GATCGGCGCGAGATTTAATCGCCGCGACAATTTGCGACGGCGCGTGCAGGGCCAGACTGGAGGTGGCAAC
GCCAATCAGCAACGACTGTTTGCCCGCCAGTTGTTGTGCCACGCGGTTGGGAATGTAATTCAGCTCCGCC
ATCGCCGCTTCCACTTTTTCCCGCGTTTTCGCAGAAACGTGGCTGGCCTGGTTCACCACGCGGGAAACGG
TCTGATAAGAGACACCGGCATACTCTGCGACATCGTATAACGTTACTGGTTTCACATTCACCACCCTGAA
TTGACTCTCTTCCGGGCGCTATCATGCCATACCGCGAAAGGTTTTGCACCATTCGATGGTGTCGGAATTT
CGGGCAGCGTTGGGTCCTGGCCACGGGTGCGCATGATCGTGCTCCTGTCGTTGAGGACCCGGCTAGGCTG
GCGGGGTTGCCTTACTGGTTAGCAGAATGAATCACCGATACGCGAGCGAACGTGAAGCGACTGCTGCTGC
AAAACGTCTGCGACCTGAGCAACAACATGAATGGTCTTCGGTTTCCGTGTTTCGTAAAGTCTGGAAACGC
GGAAGTCAGCGCCCTGCACCATTATGTTCCGGATCTGCATCGCAGGATGCTGCTGGCTACCCTGTGGAAC
ACCTACATCTGTATTAACGAAGCGCTGGCATTGACCCTGAGTGATTTTTCTCTGGTCCCGCCGCATCCAT
ACCGCCAGTTGTTTACCCTCACAACGTTCCAGTAACCGGGCATGTTCATCATCAGTAACCCGTATCGTGA
GCATCCTCTCTCGTTTCATCGGTATCATTACCCCCATGAACAGAAATCCCCCTTACACGGAGGCATCAGT
GACCAAACAGGAAAAAACCGCCCTTAACATGGCCCGCTTTATCAGAAGCCAGACATTAACGCTTCTGGAG
AAACTCAACGAGCTGGACGCGGATGAACAGGCAGACATCTGTGAATCGCTGCACGACCACGCTGATGAGC
TTTACCGCAGCTGCCTCGCGCGTTTCGGTGATGACGGTGAAAACCTCTGACACATGCAGCTCCCGGAGAC
GGTCACAGCTTGTCTGTAAGCGGATGCCGGGAGCAGACAAGCCCGTCAGGGCGCGTCAGCGGGTGTTGGC
GGGTGTCGGGGCGCAGCCATGACCCAGTCACGTAGCGATAGCGGAGTGTATACTGGCTTAACTATGCGGC
ATCAGAGCAGATTGTACTGAGAGTGCACCATATGCGGTGTGAAATACCGCACAGATGCGTAAGGAGAAAA
TACCGCATCAGGCGCTCTTCCGCTTCCTCGCTCACTGACTCGCTGCGCTCGGTCGTTCGGCTGCGGCGAG
CGGTATCAGCTCACTCAAAGGCGGTAATACGGTTATCCACAGAATCAGGGGATAACGCAGGAAAGAACAT
GTGAGCAAAAGGCCAGCAAAAGGCCAGGAACCGTAAAAAGGCCGCGTTGCTGGCGTTTTTCCATAGGCTC
CGCCCCCCTGACGAGCATCACAAAAATCGACGCTCAAGTCAGAGGTGGCGAAACCCGACAGGACTATAAA
GATACCAGGCGTTTCCCCCTGGAAGCTCCCTCGTGCGCTCTCCTGTTCCGACCCTGCCGCTTACCGGATA
CCTGTCCGCCTTTCTCCCTTCGGGAAGCGTGGCGCTTTCTCATAGCTCACGCTGTAGGTATCTCAGTTCG
GTGTAGGTCGTTCGCTCCAAGCTGGGCTGTGTGCACGAACCCCCCGTTCAGCCCGACCGCTGCGCCTTAT
CCGGTAACTATCGTCTTGAGTCCAACCCGGTAAGACACGACTTATCGCCACTGGCAGCAGCCACTGGTAA
CAGGATTAGCAGAGCGAGGTATGTAGGCGGTGCTACAGAGTTCTTGAAGTGGTGGCCTAACTACGGCTAC
ACTAGAAGGACAGTATTTGGTATCTGCGCTCTGCTGAAGCCAGTTACCTTCGGAAAAAGAGTTGGTAGCT
CTTGATCCGGCAAACAAACCACCGCTGGTAGCGGTGGTTTTTTTGTTTGCAAGCAGCAGATTACGCGCAG
AAAAAAAGGATCTCAAGAAGATCCTTTGATCTTTTCTACGGGGTCTGACGCTCAGTGGAACGAAAACTCA
CGTTAAGGGATTTTGGTCATGAGATTATCAAAAAGGATCTTCACCTAGATCCTTT
[125 nt withheld, positions 5236-5360]
C
[141 nt withheld, positions 5362-5502]
CCTTTGACGTTGGAGTCCACGTTCTTT
[37 nt withheld, positions 5530-5566]
ACCCTATCTCGGGCTATTCTTTTGATTTATAAGGGATTTTGCCGATTTCGGCCTATTGGTTAAAAAATGA
GCTGATTTAACAAAAATTTAACGCGAATTTTAACAAAAT
[37 nt withheld, positions 5676-5712]
T
[38 nt withheld, positions 5714-5751]
AATCAATCTAAAGTATATATGAGTAAACTTGGTCTGACAGTTACCAATGCTTAATCAGTGAGGCACCTAT
CTCAGCGATCTGTCTATTTCGTTCATCCATAGTTGCCTGACTCCCCGTCGTGTAGATAACTACGATACGG
GAGGGCTTACCATCTGGCCCCAGTGCTGCAATGATACCGCGAGACCCACGCTCACCGGCTCCAGATTTAT
CAGCAATAAACCAGCCAGCCGGAAGGGCCGAGCGCAGAAGTGGTCCTGCAACTTTATCCGCCTCCATCCA
GTCTATTAATTGTTGCCGGGAAGCTAGAGTAAGTAGTTCGCCAGTTAATAGTTTGCGCAACGTTGTTGCC
ATTGCTACAGGCATCGTGGTGTCACGCTCGTCGTTTGGTATGGCTTCATTCAGCTCCGGTTCCCAACGAT
CAAGGCGAGTTACATGATCCCCCATGTTGTGCAAAAAAGCGGTTAGCTCCTTCGGTCCTCCGATCGTTGT
CAGAAGTAAGTTGGCCGCAGTGTTATCACTCATGGTTATGGCAGCACTGCATAATTCTCTTACTGTCATG
CCATCCGTAAGATGCTTTTCTGTGACTGGTGAGTACTCAACCAAGTCATTCTGAGAATAGTGTATGCGGC
GACCGAGTTGCTCTTGCCCGGCGTCAACACGGGATAATACCGCGCCACATAGCAGAACTTTAAAAGTGCT
CATCATTGGGAAACGTTCTTCGGGGCGAAAACTCTCAAGGATCTTACCGCTGTTGAGATCCAGTTCGATG
TAACCCACTCGTGCACCCAACTGATCTTCAGCATCTTTTACTTTCACCAGCGTTTCTGGGTGAGCAAAAA
CAGGAAGGCAAAATGCCGCAAAAAAGGGAATAAGGGCGACACGGAAATGTTGAATACTCATACTCTTCCT
TTTTCAATATTATTGAAGCATTTATCAGGGTTATTGTCTCATGAGCGGATACATATTTGAATGTATTTAG
AAAAATAAACAAAAGAGTTTGTAGAAACGCAAAAAGGCCATCCGTCAGGATGGCCTTCTGCTTAATTTGA
TGCCTGGCAGTTTATGGCGGGCGTCCTGCCCGCCACCCTCCGGGCCGTTGCTTCGCAACGTTCAAATCCG
CTCCCGGCGGATTTGTCCTACTCAGGAGAGCGTTCACCGACAAACAACAGATAAAACGAAAGGCCCAGTC
TTTCGACTGAGCCTTTCGTTTTATTTGATGCCTGGCAGTTCCCTACTCTCGCATGGGGAGACCCCACACT
Features (pLannotate 1.2.2; 21 found; start..end, strand, type, name):
    169..323     -  CDS            lacZα (fragment): LacZα fragment of β-galactosidase; lacZ fragment
    334..358     +  protein_bind   attB2: mutant version of attB; recombination site for the Gateway® BP reaction BP Clonase™
    372..689     -  CDS            miniSOG: miniSOG is a basic (constitutively fluorescent) cyan fluorescent protein published in 2011, derived from Arabidopsis thaliana. It requires the cofactor flavin for fluorescence.
    764..788     -  protein_bind   attB1: mutant version of attB; recombination site for the Gateway® BP reaction BP Clonase™
    798..1898    -  CDS            MBP: maltose binding protein from E. coli; malE (mutated); This version of the gene does not encode a signal sequence, so MBP will remain in the cytosol.
   1968..1984    -  protein_bind   lac operator: The lac repressor binds to the lac operator to inhibit transcription in E. coli. This inhibition can be relieved by adding lactose or isopropyl-β-D-thiogalactopyranoside (IPTG). lac repressor encoded by lacI
   1992..2020    -  promoter       tac promoter: strong E. coli promoter; hybrid between the trp and lac UV5 promoters
   2193..2210    -  promoter       tet promoter (fragment): E. coli promoter for tetracycline efflux protein gene
   2229..2250    -  protein_bind   CAP binding site: CAP binding activates transcription in the presence of cAMP. E. coli catabolite activator protein
   2263..3345    -  CDS            lacI: lac repressor; lacI; The lac repressor binds to the lac operator to inhibit transcription in E. coli. This inhibition can be relieved by adding lactose or isopropyl-β-D-thiogalactopyranoside (IPTG).
   3346..3423    -  promoter       lacIq promoter: lacI (mutant); In the lacIq allele, a single base change in the promoter boosts expression of the lacI gene about 10-fold.
   3522..3902    -  CDS            YPB1_ECOLX: Protein predicted: Swiss-Prot protein existence level 4. From Escherichia coli.
   3919..4110    +  CDS            rop: Rop protein, which maintains plasmids at low copy number; rop
   4212..4352    +  misc_feature   bom: basis of mobility region from pBR322
   4538..5126    -  rep_origin     ori: high-copy-number ColE1/pMB1/pBR322/pUC origin of replication
   5237..5750    +  rep_origin     M13 ori (sequence partly withheld): M13 bacteriophage origin of replication; arrow indicates direction of (+) strand synthesis
   5792..6652    -  CDS            AmpR: β-lactamase; bla; confers resistance to ampicillin, carbenicillin, and related antibiotics
   6653..6744    -  promoter       AmpR promoter: bla
   6763..6790    -  terminator     rrnB T2 terminator: transcription terminator T2 from the E. coli rrnB gene
   6882..6968    -  terminator     rrnB T1 terminator: Escherichia coli rrnB; transcription terminator T1 from the E. coli rrnB gene
   6970..74      -  ncRNA          5S rRNA (across the origin): Accession: RF00001 - 5S ribosomal RNA
