[The description below was written by a language model from this plasmid's Addgene catalogue record and pLannotate feature annotations shown in this document.]
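Description:
pKM596-AePHOT-LOV2 is a bacterial expression plasmid of about 7 kb, built on the pKM596 backbone, for producing the LOV2 domain of phototropin (AePHOT) as a fusion to maltose-binding protein in E. coli. The associated publication compares phototropins from the liverworts Apopellia endiviifolia and Marchantia polymorpha, which indicates that "Ae" refers to the former species. The plasmid replicates from a ColE1/pMB1-type origin accompanied by rop and the pBR322 bom region. Rop normally holds such plasmids at a lower copy number, although the record lists copy number as unknown. An M13 phage origin is also present, and selection is by ampicillin resistance through β-lactamase expressed from its own promoter.

The expression cassette is driven by the strong hybrid tac promoter under control of a lac operator. A plasmid-borne lacI gene with the lacIq up-promoter supplies abundant repressor, so expression stays off until it is induced with IPTG. The MBP coding sequence lacks a signal peptide, so the fusion protein remains in the cytosol, where MBP typically improves solubility and allows amylose affinity purification. Downstream of MBP, the insert sits between attB1 and attB2 sites, showing that it was introduced by Gateway recombination. The automated annotation labels this insert "miniSOG". This most likely reflects sequence similarity, because miniSOG was engineered from an Arabidopsis phototropin LOV2 domain, and the region corresponds to the flavin-binding AePHOT-LOV2 sequence. A lacZα fragment and the rrnB T1 and T2 terminators follow the cassette. The recombinant protein is presumably intended for in vitro characterisation of the LOV2 domain, though the record does not specify particular assays.
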