Addgene plasmid #220114: pKM596-AePHOT-LOV2
Purpose: The expression of MBP fused to AePHOT-LOV2 in E. coli
Depositing lab: Yutaka Kodama. Depositing organization: Utsunomiya University. Publication: Functional comparison of phototropin from the liverworts Apopellia endiviifolia and Marchantia polymorpha. Yong LK, Keino I, Kanna Y, Noguchi M, Fujisawa M, Kodama Y. Photochem Photobiol. 2023 Oct 26. doi: 10.1111/php.13869. PubMed 37882095.
Backbone
  Vector backbone: pKM596
  Total vector size (bp): 7017
  Vector type: Bacterial Expression
Growth in bacteria
  Bacterial resistance: Ampicillin, 100 μg/mL
  Growth temperature: 37°C
  Growth strain: DH5alpha
  Copy number: Unknown
Gene/Insert
  Gene/Insert name: AePHOT-LOV2
Terms and licenses: Academic/Nonprofit Terms; Industry Terms: Not Available to Industry
How to cite: pKM596-AePHOT-LOV2 was a gift from Yutaka Kodama (Addgene plasmid # 220114 ; http://n2t.net/addgene:220114 ; RRID:Addgene_220114)
